>Addgene plasmid #234558 | pLV-mEGFP-hCTNNA1_R551A | addgene full sequence | sequence record 475749 | Addgene NGS Result
AATGTAGTCTTATGCAATACTCTTGTAGTCTTGCAACATGGTAACGATGAGTTAGCAACATGCCTTACAA
GGAGAGAAAAAGCACCGTGCATGCCGATTGGTGGAAGTAAGGTGGTACGATCGTGCCTTATTAGGAAGGC
AACAGACGGGTCTGACATGGATTGGACGAACCACTGAATTGCCGCATTGCAGAGATATTGTATTTAAGTG
CCTAGCTCGATACATAAACGGGTCTCTCTGGTTAGACCAGATCTGAGCCTGGGAGCTCTCTGGCTAACTA
GGGAACCCACTGCTTAAGCCTCAATAAAGCTTGCCTTGAGTGCTTCAAGTAGTGTGTGCCCGTCTGTTGT
GTGACTCTGGTAACTAGAGATCCCTCAGACCCTTTTAGTCAGTGTGGAAAATCTCTAGCAGTGGCGCCCG
AACAGGGACTTGAAAGCGAAAGGGAAACCAGAGGAGCTCTCTCGACGCAGGACTCGGCTTGCTGAAGCGC
GCACGGCAAGAGGCGAGGGGCGGCGACTGGTGAGTACGCCAAAAATTTTGACTAGCGGAGGCTAGAAGGA
GAGAGATGGGTGCGAGAGCGTCAGTATTAAGCGGGGGAGAATTAGATCGCGATGGGAAAAAATTCGGTTA
AGGCCAGGGGGAAAGAAAAAATATAAATTAAAACATATAGTATGGGCAAGCAGGGAGCTAGAACGATTCG
CAGTTAATCCTGGCCTGTTAGAAACATCAGAAGGCTGTAGACAAATACTGGGACAGCTACAACCATCCCT
TCAGACAGGATCAGAAGAACTTAGATCATTATATAATACAGTAGCAACCCTCTATTGTGTGCATCAAAGG
ATAGAGATAAAAGACACCAAGGAAGCTTTAGACAAGATAGAGGAAGAGCAAAACAAAAGTAAGACCACCG
CACAGCAAGCGGCCGCTGATCTTCAGACCTGGAGGAGGAGATATGAGGGACAATTGGAGAAGTGAATTAT
ATAAATATAAAGTAGTAAAAATTGAACCATTAGGAGTAGCACCCACCAAGGCAAAGAGAAGAGTGGTGCA
GAGAGAAAAAAGAGCAGTGGGAATAGGAGCTTTGTTCCTTGGGTTCTTGGGAGCAGCAGGAAGCACTATG
GGCGCAGCGTCAATGACGCTGACGGTACAGGCCAGACAATTATTGTCTGGTATAGTGCAGCAGCAGAACA
ATTTGCTGAGGGCTATTGAGGCGCAACAGCATCTGTTGCAACTCACAGTCTGGGGCATCAAGCAGCTCCA
GGCAAGAATCCTGGCTGTGGAAAGATACCTAAAGGATCAACAGCTCCTGGGGATTTGGGGTTGCTCTGGA
AAACTCATTTGCACCACTGCTGTGCCTTGGAATGCTAGTTGGAGTAATAAATCTCTGGAACAGATTTGGA
ATCACACGACCTGGATGGAGTGGGACAGAGAAATTAACAATTACACAAGCTTAATACACTCCTTAATTGA
AGAATCGCAAAACCAGCAAGAAAAGAATGAACAAGAATTATTGGAATTAGATAAATGGGCAAGTTTGTGG
AATTGGTTTAACATAACAAATTGGCTGTGGTATATAAAATTATTCATAATGATAGTAGGAGGCTTGGTAG
GTTTAAGAATAGTTTTTGCTGTACTTTCTATAGTGAATAGAGTTAGGCAGGGATATTCACCATTATCGTT
TCAGACCCACCTCCCAACCCCGAGGGGACCCGACAGGCCCGAAGGAATAGAAGAAGAAGGTGGAGAGAGA
GACAGAGACAGATCCATTCGATTAGTGAACGGATCTCGACGGTATCGCTAGCTTTTAAAAGAAAAGGGGG
GATTGGGGGGTACAGTGCAGGGGAAAGAATAGTAGACATAATAGCAACAGACATACAAACTAAAGAATTA
CAAAAACAAATTACAAAAATTCAAAATTTTACTAGTATCAACTTTGTATAGAAAAGTTGTAGTTATTAAT
AGTAATCAATTACGGGGTCATTAGTTCATAGCCCATATATGGAGTTCCGCGTTACATAACTTACGGTAAA
TGGCCCGCCTGGCTGACCGCCCAACGACCCCCGCCCATTGACGTCAATAATGACGTATGTTCCCATAGTA
ACGCCAATAGGGACTTTCCATTGACGTCAATGGGTGGAGTATTTACGGTAAACTGCCCACTTGGCAGTAC
ATCAAGTGTATCATATGCCAAGTACGCCCCCTATTGACGTCAATGACGGTAAATGGCCCGCCTGGCATTA
TGCCCAGTACATGACCTTATGGGACTTTCCTACTTGGCAGTACATCTACGTATTAGTCATCGCTATTACC
ATGGTGATGCGGTTTTGGCAGTACATCAATGGGCGTGGATAGCGGTTTGACTCACGGGGATTTCCAAGTC
TCCACCCCATTGACGTCAATGGGAGTTTGTTTTGGCACCAAAATCAACGGGACTTTCCAAAATGTCGTAA
CAACTCCGCCCCATTGACGCAAATGGGCGGTAGGCGTGTACGGTGGGAGGTCTATATAAGCAGAGCTGGT
TTAGTGAACCGTCAGATCCAAGTTTGTACAAAAAAGCAGGCTCTCGAGTGCCACCATGGTGAGCAAGGGC
GAGGAGCTGTTCACCGGGGTGGTGCCCATCCTGGTCGAGCTGGACGGCGACGTAAACGGCCACAAGTTCA
GCGTGTCCGGCGAGGGCGAGGGCGATGCCACCTACGGCAAGCTGACCCTGAAGTTCATCTGCACCACCGG
CAAGCTGCCCGTGCCCTGGCCCACCCTCGTGACCACCCTGACCTACGGCGTGCAGTGCTTCAGCCGCTAC
CCCGACCACATGAAGCAGCACGACTTCTTCAAGTCCGCCATGCCCGAAGGCTACGTCCAGGAGCGCACCA
TCTTCTTCAAGGACGACGGCAACTACAAGACCCGCGCCGAGGTGAAGTTCGAGGGCGACACCCTGGTGAA
CCGCATCGAGCTGAAGGGCATCGACTTCAAGGAGGACGGCAACATCCTGGGGCACAAGCTGGAGTACAAC
TACAACAGCCACAACGTCTATATCATGGCCGACAAGCAGAAGAACGGCATCAAGGTGAACTTCAAGATCC
GCCACAACATCGAGGACGGCAGCGTGCAGCTCGCCGACCACTACCAGCAGAACACCCCCATCGGCGACGG
CCCCGTGCTGCTGCCCGACAACCACTACCTGAGCACCCAGTCCAAGCTGAGCAAAGACCCCAACGAGAAG
CGCGATCACATGGTCCTGCTGGAGTTCGTGACCGCCGCCGGGATCACTCTCGGCATGGACGAGCTGTACA
AGGGCAGCGGCAGCGGCAGCTCTAGAATGACTGCTGTCCATGCAGGCAACATAAACTTCAAGTGGGATCC
TAAAAGTCTAGAGATCAGGACTCTGGCAGTTGAGAGACTGTTGGAGCCTCTTGTTACACAGGTTACAACC
CTTGTAAACACCAATAGTAAAGGGCCCTCTAATAAGAAGAGAGGTCGTTCTAAGAAGGCCCATGTTTTGG
CTGCATCTGTTGAACAAGCAACTGAGAATTTCTTGGAGAAGGGGGATAAAATTGCGAAGGAGAGCCAGTT
TCTCAAGGAGGAGCTTGTGGCTGCTGTAGAAGATGTTCGAAAACAAGGTGATTTGATGAAGGCTGCTGCA
GGAGAGTTCGCAGATGATCCCTGCTCTTCTGTGAAGCGAGGCAACATGGTTCGGGCAGCTCGAGCTTTGC
TCTCTGCTGTTACCCGGTTGCTGATTTTGGCTGACATGGCAGATGTCTACAAATTACTTGTTCAGCTGAA
AGTTGTGGAAGATGGTATCTTGAAGTTGAGGAATGCTGGCAATGAACAAGACTTAGGAATCCAGTATAAA
GCCCTAAAACCTGAAGTGGATAAGCTGAACATTATGGCAGCCAAAAGACAACAGGAATTGAAAGATGTTG
GCCATCGTGATCAGATGGCTGCAGCTAGAGGAATCCTGCAGAAGAACGTTCCGATCCTCTATACTGCATC
CCAGGCATGCCTACAGCACCCTGATGTCGCAGCCTATAAGGCCAACAGGGACCTGATATACAAGCAGCTG
CAGCAGGCGGTCACAGGCATTTCCAATGCAGCCCAGGCCACTGCCTCAGACGATGCCTCACAGCACCAGG
GTGGAGGAGGAGGAGAACTGGCATATGCACTCAATAACTTTGACAAACAAATCATTGTGGACCCCTTGAG
CTTCAGCGAGGAGCGCTTTAGGCCTTCCCTGGAGGAGCGTCTGGAAAGCATCATTAGTGGGGCTGCCTTG
ATGGCCGACTCGTCCTGCACGCGTGATGACCGTCGTGAGCGAATTGTGGCAGAGTGTAATGCTGTCCGCC
AGGCCCTGCAGGACCTGCTTTCGGAGTACATGGGCAATGCTGGACGTAAAGAAAGAAGTGATGCACTCAA
TTCTGCAATAGATAAAATGACCAAGAAGACCAGGGACTTGCGTAGACAGCTCCGCAAAGCTGTCATGGAC
CACGTTTCAGATTCTTTCCTGGAAACCAATGTTCCACTTTTGGTATTGATTGAAGCTGCAAAGAATGGAA
ATGAGAAAGAAGTTAAGGAGTATGCCCAAGTTTTCCGTGAACATGCCAACAAATTGATTGAGGTTGCCAA
CTTGGCCTGTTCCATCTCAAATAATGAAGAAGGTGTAAAGCTTGTTCGAATGTCTGCAAGCCAGTTAGAA
GCCCTCTGTCCTCAGGTTATTAATGCTGCACTGGCTTTAGCAGCAAAACCACAGAGTAAACTGGCCCAAG
AGAACATGGATCTTTTTAAAGAACAATGGGAAAAACAAGTCCGTGTTCTCACAGATGCTGTCGATGACAT
TACTTCCATTGATGACTTCTTGGCTGTCTCAGAGAATCACATTTTGGAAGATGTGAACAAATGTGTCATT
GCTCTCCAAGAGAAGGATGTGGATGGCCTGGACCGCACAGCTGGTGCAATTCGAGGCCGGGCAGCCGCGG
TCATTCACGTAGTCACCTCAGAGATGGACAACTATGAGCCAGGAGTCTACACAGAGAAGGTTCTGGAAGC
CACTAAGCTGCTCTCCAACACAGTCATGCCACGTTTTACTGAGCAAGTAGAAGCAGCCGTGGAAGCCCTC
AGCTCGGACCCTGCCCAGCCCATGGATGAGAATGAGTTTATCGATGCTTCCCGCCTGGTATATGATGGCA
TCCGGGACATCAGGAAAGCAGTGCTGATGATAAGGACCCCTGAGGAGTTGGATGACTCTGACTTTGAGAC
AGAAGATTTTGATGTCAGAAGCAGGACGAGCGTCCAGACAGAAGACGATCAGCTGATAGCTGGCCAGAGT
GCCCGGGCGATCATGGCTCAGCTTCCCCAGGAGCAAAAAGCGAAGATTGCGGAACAGGTGGCCAGCTTCC
AGGAAGAAAAGAGCAAGCTGGATGCTGAAGTGTCCAAATGGGACGACAGTGGCAATGACATCATTGTGCT
GGCCAAGCAGATGTGCATGATTATGATGGAGATGACAGACTTTACCCGAGGTAAAGGACCACTCAAAAAT
ACATCGGATGTCATCAGTGCTGCCAAGAAAATTGCTGAGGCAGGATCCAGGATGGACAAGCTTGGCCGCA
CCATTGCAGACCATTGCCCCGACTCGGCTTGCAAGCAGGACCTGCTGGCCTACCTGCAACGCATCGCCCT
CTACTGCCACCAGCTGAACATCTGCAGCAAGGTCAAGGCCGAGGTGCAGAATCTCGGCGGGGAGCTTGTT
GTCTCTGGGGTGGACAGCGCCATGTCCCTGATCCAGGCAGCCAAGAACTTGATGAATGCTGTGGTGCAGA
CAGTGAAGGCATCCTACGTCGCCTCTACCAAATACCAAAAGTCACAGGGTATGGCTTCCCTCAACCTTCC
TGCTGTGTCATGGAAGATGAAGGCACCAGAGAAAAAGCCATTGGTGAAGAGAGAGAAACAGGATGAGACA
CAGACCAAGATTAAACGGGCATCTCAGAAGAAGCACGTGAACCCGGTGCAGGCCCTCAGCGAGTTCAAAG
CTATGGACAGCATCTAATCTAGAACCCAGCTTTCTTGTACAAAGTGGAAGGATCTGCGATCGCTCCGGTG
CCCGTCAGTGGGCAGAGCGCACATCGCCCACAGTCCCCGAGAAGTTGGGGGGAGGGGTCGGCAATTGAAC
GGGTGCCTAGAGAAGGTGGCGCGGGGTAAACTGGGAAAGTGATGTCGTGTACTGGCTCCGCCTTTTTCCC
GAGGGTGGGGGAGAACCGTATATAAGTGCAGTAGTCGCCGTGAACGTTCTTTTTCGCAACGGGTTTGCCG
CCAGAACACAGCTGAAGCTTCGAGGGGCTCGCATCTCTCCTTCACGCGCCCGCCGCCCTACCTGAGGCCG
CCATCCACGCCGGTTGAGTCGCGTTCTGCCGCCTCCCGCCTGTGGTGCCTCCTGAACTGCGTCCGCCGTC
TAGGTAAGTTTAAAGCTCAGGTCGAGACCGGGCCTTTGTCCGGCGCTCCCTTGGAGCCTACCTAGACTCA
GCCGGCTCTCCACGCTTTGCCTGACCCTGCTTGCTCAACTCTACGTCTTTGTTTCGTTTTCTGTTCTGCG
CCGTTACAGATCCAAGCTGTGACCGGCGCCTACGCCACCATGACCGAGTACAAGCCCACGGTGCGCCTCG
CCACCCGCGACGACGTCCCCAGGGCCGTACGCACCCTCGCCGCCGCGTTCGCCGACTACCCCGCCACGCG
CCACACCGTCGATCCGGACCGCCACATCGAGCGGGTCACCGAGCTGCAAGAACTCTTCCTCACGCGCGTC
GGGCTCGACATCGGCAAGGTGTGGGTCGCGGACGACGGCGCCGCGGTGGCGGTCTGGACCACGCCGGAGA
GCGTCGAAGCGGGGGCGGTGTTCGCCGAGATCGGCCCGCGCATGGCCGAGTTGAGCGGTTCCCGGCTGGC
CGCGCAGCAACAGATGGAAGGCCTCCTGGCGCCGCACCGGCCCAAGGAGCCCGCGTGGTTCCTGGCCACC
GTCGGCGTCTCGCCCGACCACCAGGGCAAGGGTCTGGGCAGCGCCGTCGTGCTCCCCGGAGTGGAGGCGG
CCGAGCGCGCCGGGGTGCCCGCCTTCCTGGAGACCTCCGCGCCCCGCAACCTCCCCTTCTACGAGCGGCT
CGGCTTCACCGTCACCGCCGACGTCGAGGTGCCCGAAGGACCGCGCACCTGGTGCATGACCCGCAAGCCC
GGTGCCTGACAACTTTATTATACATAGTTGATCAATTCCGATAATCAACCTCTGGATTACAAAATTTGTG
AAAGATTGACTGGTATTCTTAACTATGTTGCTCCTTTTACGCTATGTGGATACGCTGCTTTAATGCCTTT
GTATCATGCTATTGCTTCCCGTATGGCTTTCATTTTCTCCTCCTTGTATAAATCCTGGTTGCTGTCTCTT
TATGAGGAGTTGTGGCCCGTTGTCAGGCAACGTGGCGTGGTGTGCACTGTGTTTGCTGACGCAACCCCCA
CTGGTTGGGGCATTGCCACCACCTGTCAGCTCCTTTCCGGGACTTTCGCTTTCCCCCTCCCTATTGCCAC
GGCGGAACTCATCGCCGCCTGCCTTGCCCGCTGCTGGACAGGGGCTCGGCTGTTGGGCACTGACAATTCC
GTGGTGTTGTCGGGGAAGCTGACGTCCTTTCCATGGCTGCTCGCCTGTGTTGCCACCTGGATTCTGCGCG
GGACGTCCTTCTGCTACGTCCCTTCGGCCCTCAATCCAGCGGACCTTCCTTCCCGCGGCCTGCTGCCGGC
TCTGCGGCCTCTTCCGCGTCTTCGCCTTCGCCCTCAGACGAGTCGGATCTCCCTTTGGGCCGCCTCCCCG
CATCGGGAATTCCCGCGGTTCGCTTTAAGACCAATGACTTACAAGGCAGCTGTAGATCTTAGCCACTTTT
TAAAAGAAAAGGGGGGACTGGAAGGGCTAATTCACTCCCAACGAAGACAAGATCTGCTTTTTGCTTGTAC
TGGGTCTCTCTGGTTAGACCAGATCTGAGCCTGGGAGCTCTCTGGCTAACTAGGGAACCCACTGCTTAAG
CCTCAATAAAGCTTGCCTTGAGTGCTTCAAGTAGTGTGTGCCCGTCTGTTGTGTGACTCTGGTAACTAGA
GATCCCTCAGACCCTTTTAGTCAGTGTGGAAAATCTCTAGCAGTAGTAGTTCATGTCATCTTATTATTCA
GTATTTATAACTTGCAAAGAAATGAATATCAGAGAGTGAGAGGAACTTGTTTATTGCAGCTTATAATGGT
TACAAATAAAGCAATAGCATCACAAATTTCACAAATAAAGCATTTTTTTCACTGCATTCTAGTTGTGGTT
TGTCCAAACTCATCAATGTATCTTATCATGTCTGGCTCTAGCTATCCCGCCCCTAACTCCGCCCATCCCG
CCCCTAACTCCGCCCAGTTCCGCCCATTCTCCGCCCCATGGCTGACTAATTTTTTTTATTTATGCAGAGG
CCGAGGCCGCCTCGGCCTCTGAGCTATTCCAGAAGTAGTGAGGAGGCTTTTTTGGAGGCCTAGGGACGTA
CCCAATTCGCCCTATAGTGAGTCGTATTACGCGCGCTCACTGGCCGTCGTTTTACAACGTCGTGACTGGG
AAAACCCTGGCGTTACCCAACTTAATCGCCTTGCAGCACATCCCCCTTTCGCCAGCTGGCGTAATAGCGA
AGAGGCCCGCACCGATCGCCCTTCCCAACAGTTGCGCAGCCTGAATGGCGAATGGG
[124 nt withheld, positions 8737-8860]
C
[91 nt withheld, positions 8862-8952]
A
[49 nt withheld, positions 8954-9002]
CCTTTGACGTTGGAGTCCACGTTCTTT
[37 nt withheld, positions 9030-9066]
ACCCTATCTCGGTCTATTCTTTTGATTTATAAGGGATTTTGCCGATTTCGGCCTATTGGTTAAAAAATGA
GCTGATTTAACAAAAATTTAACGCGAATTTTAACAAAATATTAACGCTTACAATTTAGGTGGCACTTTTC
GGGGAAATGTGCGCGGAACCCCTATTTGTTTATTTTTCTAAATACATTCAAATATGTATCCGCTCATGAG
ACAATAACCCTGATAAATGCTTCAATAATATTGAAAAAGGAAGAGTATGAGTATTCAACATTTCCGTGTC
GCCCTTATTCCCTTTTTTGCGGCATTTTGCCTTCCTGTTTTTGCTCACCCAGAAACGCTGGTGAAAGTAA
AAGATGCTGAAGATCAGTTGGGTGCACGAGTGGGTTACATCGAACTGGATCTCAACAGCGGTAAGATCCT
TGAGAGTTTTCGCCCCGAAGAACGTTTTCCAATGATGAGCACTTTTAAAGTTCTGCTATGTGGCGCGGTA
TTATCCCGTATTGACGCCGGGCAAGAGCAACTCGGTCGCCGCATACACTATTCTCAGAATGACTTGGTTG
AGTACTCACCAGTCACAGAAAAGCATCTTACGGATGGCATGACAGTAAGAGAATTATGCAGTGCTGCCAT
AACCATGAGTGATAACACTGCGGCCAACTTACTTCTGACAACGATCGGAGGACCGAAGGAGCTAACCGCT
TTTTTGCACAACATGGGGGATCATGTAACTCGCCTTGATCGTTGGGAACCGGAGCTGAATGAAGCCATAC
CAAACGACGAGCGTGACACCACGATGCCTGTAGCAATGGCAACAACGTTGCGCAAACTATTAACTGGCGA
ACTACTTACTCTAGCTTCCCGGCAACAATTAATAGACTGGATGGAGGCGGATAAAGTTGCAGGACCACTT
CTGCGCTCGGCCCTTCCGGCTGGCTGGTTTATTGCTGATAAATCTGGAGCCGGTGAGCGTGGGTCTCGCG
GTATCATTGCAGCACTGGGGCCAGATGGTAAGCCCTCCCGTATCGTAGTTATCTACACGACGGGGAGTCA
GGCAACTATGGATGAACGAAATAGACAGATCGCTGAGATAGGTGCCTCACTGATTAAGCATTGGTAACTG
TCAGACCAAGTTTACTCATATATACTTTAGATTGATTTAAAACTTCATTTTTAATTTAAAAGGATCTAGG
TGAAGATCCTTTTTGATAATCTCATGACCAAAATCCCTTAACGTGAGTTTTCGTTCCACTGAGCGTCAGA
CCCCGTAGAAAAGATCAAAGGATCTTCTTGAGATCCTTTTTTTCTGCGCGTAATCTGCTGCTTGCAAACA
AAAAAACCACCGCTACCAGCGGTGGTTTGTTTGCCGGATCAAGAGCTACCAACTCTTTTTCCGAAGGTAA
CTGGCTTCAGCAGAGCGCAGATACCAAATACTGTTCTTCTAGTGTAGCCGTAGTTAGGCCACCACTTCAA
GAACTCTGTAGCACCGCCTACATACCTCGCTCTGCTAATCCTGTTACCAGTGGCTGCTGCCAGTGGCGAT
AAGTCGTGTCTTACCGGGTTGGACTCAAGACGATAGTTACCGGATAAGGCGCAGCGGTCGGGCTGAACGG
GGGGTTCGTGCACACAGCCCAGCTTGGAGCGAACGACCTACACCGAACTGAGATACCTACAGCGTGAGCT
ATGAGAAAGCGCCACGCTTCCCGAAGAGAGAAAGGCGGACAGGTATCCGGTAAGCGGCAGGGTCGGAACA
GGAGAGCGCACGAGGGAGCTTCCAGGGGGAAACGCCTGGTATCTTTATAGTCCTGTCGGGTTTCGCCACC
TCTGACTTGAGCGTCGATTTTTGTGATGCTCGTCAGGGGGGCGGAGCCTATGGAAAAACGCCAGCAACGC
GGCCTTTTTACGGTTCCTGGCCTTTTGCTGGCCTTTTGCTCACATGTTCTTTCCTGCGTTATCCCCTGAT
TCTGTGGATAACCGTATTACCGCCTTTGAGTGAGCTGATACCGCTCGCCGCAGCCGAACGACCGAGCGCA
GCGAGTCAGTGAGCGAGGAAGCGGAAGAGCGCCCAATACGCAAACCGCCTCTCCCCGCGCGTTGGCCGAT
TCATTAATGCAGCTGGCACGACAGGTTTCCCGACTGGAAAGCGGGCAGTGAGCGCAACGCAATTAATGTG
AGTTAGCTCACTCATTAGGCACCCCAGGCTTTACACTTTATGCTTCCGGCTCGTATGTTGTGTGGAATTG
TGAGCGGATAACAATTTCACACAGGAAACAGCTATGACCATGATTACGCCAAGCGCGCAATTAACCCTCA
CTAAAGGGAACAAAAGCTGGAGCTGCAAGCTT
Features (pLannotate 1.2.2; 33 found; start..end, strand, type, name):
      3..229     +  promoter       RSV promoter: Rous sarcoma virus enhancer/promoter
    230..410     +  LTR            5' LTR (truncated): truncated 5' long terminal repeat (LTR) from HIV-1
    457..582     +  misc_feature   HIV-1 Ψ: packaging signal of human immunodeficiency virus type 1
    566..929     +  CDS            HIV-1 gag (fragment): gag protein from human immunodeficiency virus 1; gag
   1075..1308    +  misc_feature   RRE: The Rev response element (RRE) of HIV-1 allows for Rev-dependent mRNA export from the nucleus to the cytoplasm.
   1685..1785    +  CDS            Rev (fragment): human immunodeficiency virus 1 (HIV-1) Rev protein; rev; enhances nuclear export of unspliced and incompletely spliced viral mRNAs
   1803..1920    +  misc_feature   cPPT/CTS: central polypurine tract and central termination sequence of HIV-1
   1929..1949    +  protein_bind   attB4: mutant version of attB; core recombination site for the Gateway® BP reaction BP Clonase™
   2010..2313    +  enhancer       CMV enhancer: human cytomegalovirus immediate early enhancer
   2314..2517    +  promoter       CMV promoter: human cytomegalovirus (CMV) immediate early promoter
   2539..2559    +  protein_bind   attB1: mutant version of attB; core recombination site for the Gateway® BP reaction BP Clonase™
   2576..3292    +  CDS            mEGFP: mEGFP is a basic (constitutively fluorescent) green fluorescent protein published in 2002, derived from Aequorea victoria. It has moderate acid sensitivity.
   3317..6034    +  CDS            CTNNA1: CTNA1_HUMAN - Experimental evidence at protein level: Swiss-Prot protein existence level 1. Associates with the cytoplasmic domain of a variety of cadherins. The association of catenins to cadherins produces a complex which is linked to the actin filament network, and which seems to be of primary importance for cadherins cell-adhesion properties. Can associate with both E- and N-cadherins. Originally believed to be a stable component of E-cadherin/catenin adhesion complexes and to mediate the linkage of cadherins to the actin cytoskeleton at adherens junctions. In contrast, cortical actin was
   6047..6067    -  protein_bind   attB2: mutant version of attB; core recombination site for the Gateway® BP reaction BP Clonase™
   6100..6311    +  promoter       EF-1α core promoter: core promoter for human elongation factor EF-1α
   6324..6592    +  LTR            5' LTR (truncated): truncated 5' long terminal repeat (LTR) from human T-cell leukemia virus (HTLV) type 1
   6620..7219    +  CDS            PuroR: puromycin N-acetyltransferase; pac from Streptomyces alboniger; confers resistance to puromycin
   7253..7841    +  misc_feature   WPRE: woodchuck hepatitis virus posttranscriptional regulatory element
   7908..7927    +  misc_feature   cPPT/CTS (fragment): central polypurine tract and central termination sequence of HIV-1
   7929..8162    +  LTR            3' LTR (ΔU3): self-inactivating 3' long terminal repeat (LTR) from HIV-1
   8234..8355    +  polyA_signal   SV40 poly(A) signal: SV40 polyadenylation signal
   8395..8530    +  rep_origin     SV40 ori: SV40 origin of replication
   8551..8569    -  promoter       T7 promoter: promoter for bacteriophage T7 RNA polymerase
   8577..8732    +  CDS            lacZα (fragment): LacZα fragment of β-galactosidase; lacZ fragment
   8737..9165    +  rep_origin     f1 ori (sequence partly withheld): f1 bacteriophage origin of replication; arrow indicates direction of (+) strand synthesis
   9218..9322    +  promoter       AmpR promoter: bla
   9323..10183   +  CDS            AmpR: β-lactamase; bla; confers resistance to ampicillin, carbenicillin, and related antibiotics
  10354..10942   +  rep_origin     ori: high-copy-number ColE1/pMB1/pBR322/pUC origin of replication
  11125..11217   +  CDS            lacI (fragment): lac repressor; lacI; The lac repressor binds to the lac operator to inhibit transcription in E. coli. This inhibition can be relieved by adding lactose or isopropyl-β-D-thiogalactopyranoside (IPTG).
  11230..11251   +  protein_bind   CAP binding site: CAP binding activates transcription in the presence of cAMP. E. coli catabolite activator protein
  11266..11296   +  promoter       lac promoter: promoter for the E. coli lac operon
  11300..11322   +  protein_bind   lac operator (fragment): The lac repressor binds to the lac operator to inhibit transcription in E. coli. This inhibition can be relieved by adding lactose or isopropyl-β-D-thiogalactopyranoside (IPTG). lac repressor encoded by lacI
  11365..11383   +  promoter       T3 promoter: promoter for bacteriophage T3 RNA polymerase
