[The description below was written by a language model from this plasmid's Addgene catalogue record and pLannotate feature annotations shown in this document.]
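Description:
pLV-mEGFP-hCTNNA1_R551A is an 11.4 kb third-generation-style, self-inactivating HIV-1 lentiviral expression plasmid built on a VectorBuilder pLV[Exp] backbone. It is propagated in E. coli through a high-copy ColE1/pUC origin with ampicillin resistance, and the backbone also carries an f1 ori, an SV40 ori and lac/T7/T3 remnants of the cloning vector. The viral genome is transcribed from an RSV promoter fused to a truncated 5' LTR. It contains the Ψ packaging signal with a gag fragment, the RRE for Rev-dependent nuclear export, the cPPT/CTS, a WPRE to enhance transcript expression, and a ΔU3 3' LTR followed by an SV40 poly(A) signal. The U3 deletion leaves the integrated provirus without LTR promoter activity, so expression depends on the internal promoters.

The payload is a gene-synthesised fusion of monomeric EGFP to the N terminus of human αE-catenin (CTNNA1), driven by the CMV enhancer/promoter and flanked by Gateway attB sites left over from vector assembly. The EGFP carries the A206K substitution to prevent GFP homodimerisation. The catenin carries the R551A substitution, which the depositor describes as a single mutation that disrupts the M2–M3 salt bridge. A second cassette downstream uses the EF-1α core promoter, followed by an element annotated as an HTLV-1 LTR fragment, to express puromycin N-acetyltransferase for selection of transduced mammalian cells.

The construct suits stable, fluorescently trackable expression of this αE-catenin mutant. The associated publication concerns force-sensitive α-catenin binding and sequestration of LZTS2 and its link to cytokinesis failure, which indicates the experimental context.
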