Addgene plasmid #234558: pLV-mEGFP-hCTNNA1_R551A
Purpose: CTNNA1 M2-M3 salt-bridge disrupting mutant
Depositing lab: Cara Gottardi. Depositing organization: Northwestern University. Publication: alpha-Catenin force-sensitive binding and sequestration of LZTS2 leads to cytokinesis failure. Wang Y, Yemelyanov A, Go CD, Kim SK, Quinn JM, Flozak AS, Le PM, Liang S, Gingras AC, Ikura M, Ishiyama N, Gottardi CJ. J Cell Biol. 2025 Mar 3;224(3):e202308124. doi: 10.1083/jcb.202308124. Epub 2025 Jan 9. PubMed 39786338.
Backbone
  Vector backbone: pLV[Exp]-CMV>mEGFP-_E-catenin EF1A(core)>Puro
  Backbone manufacturer: VectorBuilder
  Vector type: Lentiviral
  Selectable markers: Puromycin
Growth in bacteria
  Bacterial resistance: Ampicillin, 100 μg/mL
  Growth temperature: 37°C
  Growth strain: NEB Stable
  Copy number: High Copy
Gene/Insert
  Gene/Insert name: mEGFP:hCTNNA1_R551A (alt name: Alpha-E-catenin single salt-bridge disrupting mutant)
  Species: H. sapiens (human)
  Mutation: R551A
  Entrez Gene: CTNNA1 (a.k.a. CAP102, MDBS2, MDPT2)
  Promoter: CMV
  Tag / fusion protein: mEGFP (N terminal on insert)
  Cloning method: Gene Synthesis
Resource information
  A portion of this plasmid was derived from a plasmid made by: Human gene
Terms and licenses: Academic/Nonprofit Terms; Industry Terms: Not Available to Industry
Depositor comments: Enhanced GFP contains A206K mutation to prevent GFP homodimerization. Please visit https://doi.org/10.1101/2023.08.25.554884 for bioRxiv preprint.
How to cite: pLV-mEGFP-hCTNNA1_R551A was a gift from Cara Gottardi (Addgene plasmid # 234558 ; http://n2t.net/addgene:234558 ; RRID:Addgene_234558)
